Addgene plasmid #39405: TAL2047
Depositing lab: Keith Joung. Depositing organization: Massachusetts General Hospital. Publication: FLASH assembly of TALENs for high-throughput genome editing. Reyon D, Tsai SQ, Khayter C, Foden JA, Sander JD, Joung JK. Nat Biotechnol. 2012 Apr 8. doi: 10.1038/nbt.2170. PubMed 22484455.
Backbone
  Vector backbone: JDS74
  Backbone manufacturer: Joung lab (Addgene Plasmid # 32288)
  Backbone size w/o insert (bp): 6447
  Vector type: Mammalian Expression ; T7
Growth in bacteria
  Bacterial resistance: Ampicillin, 100 μg/mL
  Growth temperature: 37°C
  Growth strain: XL1 Blue
  Copy number: High Copy
Gene/Insert
  Gene/Insert name: eGFP-TALEN-24-Right
  Species: H. sapiens (human)
  Insert size (bp): 1334
  Promoter: CMV
  Tag / fusion protein: 3X Flag (N terminal on backbone); WT FOKI (C terminal on backbone)
  Cloning method: Restriction Enzyme; 5′ cloning site BsmBI (destroyed during cloning); 3′ cloning site BsmBI (destroyed during cloning)
  Sequencing primers: 5′ CMV-F
Terms and licenses: Academic/Nonprofit Terms; Industry Terms: Not Available to Industry
Depositor comments: Target binding site: TTGCCGTCCTCCTTG To reduce the chance of recombination in this plasmid, do not grow in liquid culture for more than 12-14 hours. It is strongly recommended that users perform a diagnostic digest to verify this plasmid prior to use. For example, a double digest of the plasmid with BamHI and KpnI should result in two bands at 2kb and 5.8kb
How to cite: TAL2047 was a gift from Keith Joung (Addgene plasmid # 39405 ; http://n2t.net/addgene:39405 ; RRID:Addgene_39405)
