[The description below was written by a language model from this plasmid's Addgene catalogue record.]
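Description:
TAL2047 is a mammalian expression plasmid encoding one half of a TALEN (transcription activator-like effector nuclease) pair directed against the eGFP reporter gene. It is built on the JDS74 backbone, a roughly 6.4 kb TALEN expression vector, and is propagated in E. coli as a high-copy plasmid under ampicillin selection. The record does not include a feature table, so details such as the origin of replication and polyadenylation signal are not stated.

The insert, eGFP-TALEN-24-Right (about 1.3 kb), is an array of TAL effector repeats cloned into the backbone through BsmBI sites that were destroyed in the process, as is typical of type IIS seamless assembly. The backbone supplies the flanking parts of the open reading frame: an N-terminal 3X Flag epitope tag for detection and a C-terminal wild-type FokI nuclease domain. Expression in mammalian cells is driven by the CMV promoter, and the vector type annotation also indicates a T7 promoter, which would allow in vitro transcription of the coding sequence. Because FokI cleaves only as a dimer, this "Right" monomer is meant to be used with a matching "Left" TALEN that binds the opposite strand nearby, so that the two nuclease domains meet over the spacer and make a double-strand break. The species field lists human, although the named target is eGFP.

The construct comes from a set of TALENs made by the FLASH high-throughput assembly method and is suited to testing nuclease activity through disruption of an eGFP reporter. The depositor notes that the repetitive TAL array is prone to recombination and recommends verifying the plasmid's integrity by diagnostic digest before use.
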