>Addgene plasmid #39405 | TAL2047 | depositor partial sequence | sequence record 49707 | TAL2047 sequence 1334 bps
GAACCTGACCCCAGACCAGGTAGTCGCAATCGCGTCAAACGGAGGGGGAAAGCAAGCCCTGGAAACCGTG
CAAAGGTTGTTGCCGGTCCTTTGTCAAGACCACGGCCTTACACCGGAGCAAGTCGTGGCCATTGCAAATA
ATAACGGTGGCAAACAGGCTCTTGAGACGGTTCAGAGACTTCTCCCAGTTCTCTGTCAAGCCCACGGGCT
GACTCCCGATCAAGTTGTAGCGATTGCGTCGCATGACGGAGGGAAACAAGCATTGGAGACTGTCCAACGG
CTCCTTCCCGTGTTGTGTCAAGCCCACGGTTTGACGCCTGCACAAGTGGTCGCCATCGCCAGCCATGATG
GCGGTAAGCAGGCGCTGGAAACAGTACAGCGCCTGCTGCCTGTACTGTGCCAGGATCATGGACTGACCCC
AGACCAGGTAGTCGCAATCGCGAACAATAATGGGGGAAAGCAAGCCCTGGAAACCGTGCAAAGGTTGTTG
CCGGTCCTTTGTCAAGACCACGGCCTTACACCGGAGCAAGTCGTGGCCATTGCAAGCAATGGGGGTGGCA
AACAGGCTCTTGAGACGGTTCAGAGACTTCTCCCAGTTCTCTGTCAAGCCCACGGGCTGACTCCCGATCA
AGTTGTAGCGATTGCGTCGCATGACGGAGGGAAACAAGCATTGGAGACTGTCCAACGGCTCCTTCCCGTG
TTGTGTCAAGCCCACGGTTTGACGCCTGCACAAGTGGTCGCCATCGCCAGCCATGATGGCGGTAAGCAGG
CGCTGGAAACAGTACAGCGCCTGCTGCCTGTACTGTGCCAGGATCATGGACTGACCCCAGACCAGGTAGT
CGCAATCGCGTCAAACGGAGGGGGAAAGCAAGCCCTGGAAACCGTGCAAAGGTTGTTGCCGGTCCTTTGT
CAAGACCACGGCCTTACACCGGAGCAAGTCGTGGCCATTGCATCCCACGACGGTGGCAAACAGGCTCTTG
AGACGGTTCAGAGACTTCTCCCAGTTCTCTGTCAAGCCCACGGGCTGACTCCCGATCAAGTTGTAGCGAT
TGCGTCGCATGACGGAGGGAAACAAGCATTGGAGACTGTCCAACGGCTCCTTCCCGTGTTGTGTCAAGCC
CACGGTTTGACGCCTGCACAAGTGGTCGCCATCGCCTCGAATGGCGGCGGTAAGCAGGCGCTGGAAACAG
TACAGCGCCTGCTGCCTGTACTGTGCCAGGATCATGGACTGACCCCAGACCAGGTAGTCGCAATCGCGTC
AAACGGAGGGGGAAAGCAAGCCCTGGAAACCGTGCAAAGGTTGTTGCCGGTCCTTTGTCAAGACCACGGC
CTGA
