>Addgene plasmid #39405 | TAL2047 | addgene partial sequence | sequence record 52604 | JDS-TALEN-F 5'-TAGGGGTCGGTAAACAGTGG-3'
TGTGGCGGGTGAGCTTAGGGGGCCTCCGCTCCAGCTCGACACCGGGCAGCTGCTGAAGATCGCGAAGAGA
GGGGGAGTAACAGCGGTAGAGGCAGTGCACGCCTGGCGCAATGCGCTCACCGGGGCCCCCTTGAACCTGA
CCCCAGACCAGGTAGTCGCAATCGCGTCAAACGGAGGGGGAAAGCAAGCCCTGGAAACCGTGCAAAGGTT
GTTGCCGGTCCTTTGTCAAGACCACGGCCTTACACCGGAGCAAGTCGTGGCCATTGCAAATAATAACGGT
GGCAAACAGGCTCTTGAGACGGTTCAGAGACTTCTCCCAGTTCTCTGTCAAGCCCACGGGCTGACTCCCG
ATCAAGTTGTAGCGATTGCGTCGCATGACGGAGGGAAACAAGCATTGGAGACTGTCCAACGGCTCCTTCC
CGTGTTGTGTCAAGCCCACGGTTTGACGCCTGCACAAGTGGTCGCCATCGCCAGCCATGATGGCGGTAAG
CAGGCGCTGGAAACAGTACAGCGCCTGCTGCCTGTACTGTGCCAGGATCATGGACTGACCCCAGACCAGG
TAGTCGCAATCGCGAACAATAATGGGGGAAAGCAAGCCCTGGAAACCGTGCAAAGGTTGTTGCCGGTCCT
TTGTCAAGACCACGGCCTTACACCGGAGCAAGTCGTGGCCATTGCAAGCAATGGGGGTGGCAAACAGGCT
CTTGAGACGGTTCAGAGACTTCTCCCAGTTCTCTGTCAAGCCCACGGGCTGACTCCCGATCAAGTTGTAG
CGATTGCGTCGCATGACGGAGG
